>Addgene plasmid #87540 | pTALE-STAR-KRAB-C | depositor full sequence | sequence record 170747 | Full Sequence
GACATTGATTATTGACTAGTTATTAATAGTAATCAATTACGGGGTCATTAGTTCATAGCCCATATATGGA
GTTCCGCGTTACATAACTTACGGTAAATGGCCCGCCTGGCTGACCGCCCAACGACCCCCGCCCATTGACG
TCAATAATGACGTATGTTCCCATAGTAACGCCAATAGGGACTTTCCATTGACGTCAATGGGTGGACTATT
TACGGTAAACTGCCCACTTGGCAGTACATCAAGTGTATCATATGCCAAGTACGCCCCCTATTGACGTCAA
TGACGGTAAATGGCCCGCCTGGCATTATGCCCAGTACATGACCTTATGGGACTTTCCTACTTGGCAGTAC
ATCTACGTATTAGTCATCGCTATTACCATGGGTCGAGGTGAGCCCCACGTTCTGCTTCACTCTCCCCATC
TCCCCCCCCTCCCCACCCCCAATTTTGTATTTATTTATTTTTTAATTATTTTGTGCAGCGATGGGGGCGG
GGGGGGGGGGGGCGCGCGCCAGGCGGGGCGGGGCGGGGCGAGGGGCGGGGCGGGGCGAGGCGGAGAGGTG
CGGCGGCAGCCAATCAGAGCGGCGCGCTCCGAAAGTTTCCTTTTATGGCGAGGCGGCGGCGGCGGCGGCC
CTATAAAAAGCGAAGCGCGCGGCGGGCGGGAGTCGCTGCGTTGCCTTCGCCCCGTGCCCCGCTCCGCGCC
GCCTCGCGCCGCCCGCCCCGGCTCTGACTGACCGCGTTACTCCCACAGGTGAGCGGGCGGGACGGCCCTT
CTCCTCCGGGCTGTAATTAGCGCTTGGTTTAATGACGGCTCGTTTCTTTTCTGTGGCTGCGTGAAAGCCT
TAAAGGGCTCCGGGAGGGCCCTTTGTGCGGGGGGGAGCGGCTCGGGGGGTGCGTGCGTGTGTGTGTGCGT
GGGGAGCGCCGCGTGCGGCCCGCGCTGCCCGGCGGCTGTGAGCGCTGCGGGCGCGGCGCGGGGCTTTGTG
CGCTCCGCGTGTGCGCGAGGGGAGCGCGGCCGGGGGCGGTGCCCCGCGGTGCGGGGGGGCTGCGAGGGGA
ACAAAGGCTGCGTGCGGGGTGTGTGCGTGGGGGGGTGAGCAGGGGGTGTGGGCGCGGCGGTCGGGCTGTA
ACCCCCCCCTGCACCCCCCTCCCCGAGTTGCTGAGCACGGCCCGGCTTCGGGTGCGGGGCTCCGTGCGGG
GCGTGGCGCGGGGCTCGCCGTGCCGGGCGGGGGGTGGCGGCAGGTGGGGGTGCCGGGCGGGGCGGGGCCG
CCTCGGGCCGGGGAGGGCTCGGGGGAGGGGCGCGGCGGCCCCGGAGCGCCGGCGGCTGTCGAGGCGCGGC
GAGCCGCAGCCATTGCCTTTTATGGTAATCGTGCGAGAGGGCGCAGGGACTTCCTTTGTCCCAAATCTGG
CGGAGCCGAAATCTGGGAGGCGCCGCCGCACCCCCTCTAGCGGGCGCGGGCGAAGCGGTGCGGCGCCGGC
AGGAAGGAAATGGGCGGGGAGGGCCTTCGTGCGTCGCCGCGCCGCCGTCCCCTTCTCCATCTCCAGCCTC
GGGGCTGCCGCAGGGGGACGGCTGCCTTCGGGGGGGACGGGGCAGGGCGGGGTTCGGCTTCTGGCGTGTG
ACCGGCGGCTCTAGAGCCTCTGCTAACCATGTTCATGCCTTCTTCTTTTTCCTACAGCTCCTGGGCAACG
TGCTGGTTGTTGTGCTGTCTCATCATTTTGGCAAAGAATTCCTCGAGGCCGCCACCATGGACTACAAAGA
CCATGACGGTGATTATAAAGATCATGACATCGATTACAAGGATGACGATGACAAGATGGCCCCCAAGAAG
AAGAGGAAGGTGGGCATTCACCGCGGGGTACCTATGGTGGACTTGAGGACACTCGGTTATTCGCAACAGC
AACAGGAGAAAATCAAGCCTAAGGTCAGGAGCACCGTCGCGCAACACCACGAGGCGCTTGTGGGGCATGG
CTTCACTCATGCGCATATTGTCGCGCTTTCACAGCACCCTGCGGCGCTTGGGACGGTGGCTGTCAAATAC
CAAGATATGATTGCGGCCCTGCCCGAAGCCACGCACGAGGCAATTGTAGGGGTCGGTAAACAGTGGTCGG
GAGCGCGAGCACTTGAGGCGCTGCTGACTGTGGCGGGTGAGCTTAGGGGGCCTCCGCTCCAGCTCGACAC
CGGGCAGCTGCTGAAGATCGCGAAGAGAGGGGGAGTAACAGCGGTAGAGGCAGTGCACGCCTGGCGCAAT
GCGCTCACCGGGGCCCCCTTGAACCTGCAGGATACGTTTATCAGTGATAAAGTGTCAAGCATGACAAAGT
TGCAGCCGAATACAGTGGTATCCTGCAGGTGCTCTGTCAGGACCACGGGCTTACGCCACAACAGGTGGTG
GCGATTGCATCTCACGACGGCGGACGCCCTGCCTTGGTGTCCATCGTAGCCCAATTGTCCAGGCCCGATC
CCGCGTTGGCTGCGTTAACGAATGACCATCTGGTGGCGTTGGCATGTCTTGGTGGACGACCCGCGCTCGA
TGCAGTCAAAAAGGGTCTGCCTCATGCTCCCGCATTGATCAAAAGAACCAACCGGCGGATTCCCGAGAGA
ACTTCCCATCGAGTCGCGGCTAGCCCCAAGAAGAAGAGAAAGGTGGAGGCCAGCGGTTCCGGACAGTGGA
TGGACGCGAAATCACTTACGGCATGGTCGAGAACACTGGTTACGTTCAAGGACGTGTTTGTGGACTTTAC
ACGTGAGGAGTGGAAATTGCTGGATACTGCGCAACAAATTGTGTATCGAAATGTCATGCTTGAGAATTAC
AAGAACCTCGTCAGTCTCGGATACCAGTTGACGAAACCGGATGTGATCCTTAGGCTCGAAAAGGGGGAAG
AACCTTGGCTGGTATAAAGCTGAGCTCGCTGATCAGCCTCGACTGTGCCTTCTAGTTGCCAGCCATCTGT
TGTTTGCCCCTCCCCCGTGCCTTCCTTGACCCTGGAAGGTGCCACTCCCACTGTCCTTTCCTAATAAAAT
GAGGAAATTGCATCGCATTGTCTGAGTAGGTGTCATTCTATTCTGGGGGGTGGGGTGGGGCAGGACAGCA
AGGGGGAGGATTGGGAAGACAATAGCAGGCATGCTGGGGATGCGGTGGGCTCTATGGCTTCTGAGGCGGA
AAGAACCTGCAGCCCAAGCTTGGCGTAATCATGGTCATAGCTGTTTCCTGTGTGAAATTGTTATCCGCTC
ACAATTCCACACAACATACGAGCCGGAAGCATAAAGTGTAAAGCCTGGGGTGCCTAATGAGTGAGCTAAC
TCACATTAATTGCGTTGCGCTCACTGCCCGCTTTCCAGTCGGGAAACCTGTCGTGCCAGCGGATCCGCAT
CTCAATTAGTCAGCAACCATAGTCCCGCCCCTAACTCCGCCCATCCCGCCCCTAACTCCGCCCAGTTCCG
CCCATTCTCCGCCCCATGGCTGACTAATTTTTTTTATTTATGCAGAGGCCGAGGCCGCCTCGGCCTCTGA
GCTATTCCAGAAGTAGTGAGGAGGCTTTTTTGGAGGCCTAGGCTTTTGCAAAAAGCTAACTTGTTTATTG
CAGCTTATAATGGTTACAAATAAAGCAATAGCATCACAAATTTCACAAATAAAGCATTTTTTTCACTGCA
TTCTAGTTGTGGTTTGTCCAAACTCATCAATGTATCTTATCATGTCTGGATCCGCTGCATTAATGAATCG
GCCAACGCGCGGGGAGAGGCGGTTTGCGTATTGGGCGCTCTTCCGCTTCCTCGCTCACTGACTCGCTGCG
CTCGGTCGTTCGGCTGCGGCGAGCGGTATCAGCTCACTCAAAGGCGGTAATACGGTTATCCACAGAATCA
GGGGATAACGCAGGAAAGAACATGTGAGCAAAAGGCCAGCAAAAGGCCAGGAACCGTAAAAAGGCCGCGT
TGCTGGCGTTTTTCCATAGGCTCCGCCCCCCTGACGAGCATCACAAAAATCGACGCTCAAGTCAGAGGTG
GCGAAACCCGACAGGACTATAAAGATACCAGGCGTTTCCCCCTGGAAGCTCCCTCGTGCGCTCTCCTGTT
CCGACCCTGCCGCTTACCGCATACCTGTCCGCCTTTCTCCCTTCGGGAAGCGTGGCGCTTTCTCAATGCT
CACGCTGTAGGTATCTCAGTTCGGTGTAGGTCGTTCGCTCCAAGCTGGGCTGTGTGCACGAACCCCCCGT
TCAGCCCGACCGCTGCGCCTTATCCGGTAACTATCGTCTTGAGTCCAACCCGGTAAGACACGACTTATCG
CCACTGGCAGCAGCCACTGGTAACAGGATTAGCAGAGCGAGGTATGTAGGCGGTGCTACAGAGTTCTTGA
AGTGGTGGCCTAACTACGGCTACACTAGAAGGACAGTATTTGGTATCTGCGCTCTGCTGAAGCCAGTTAC
CTTCGGAAAAAGAGTTGGTAGCTCTTGATCCGGCAAACAAACCACCGCTGGTAGCGGTGGTTTTTTTGTT
TGCAAGCAGCAGATTACGCGCAGAAAAAAAGGATCTCAAGAAGATCCTTTGATCTTTTCTACGGGGTCTG
ACGCTCAGTGGAACGAAAACTCACGTTAAGGGATTTTGGTCATGAGATTATCAAAAAGGATCTTCACCTA
GATCCTTTTAAATTAAAAATGAAGTTTTAAATCAATCTAAAGTATATATGAGTAAACTTGGTCTGACAGT
TACCAATGCTTAATCAGTGAGGCACCTATCTCAGCGATCTGTCTATTTCGTTCATCCATAGTTGCCTGAC
TCCCCGTCGTGTAGATAACTACGATACGGGAGGGCTTACCATCTGGCCCCAGTGCTGCAATGATACCGCG
AGACCCACGCTCACCGGCTCCAGATTTATCAGCAATAAACCAGCCAGCCGGAAGGGCCGAGCGCAGAAGT
GGTCCTGCAACTTTATCCGCCTCCATCCAGTCTATTAATTGTTGCCGGGAAGCTAGAGTAAGTAGTTCGC
CAGTTAATAGTTTGCGCAACGTTGTTGCCATTGCTACAGGCATCGTGGTGTCACGCTCGTCGTTTGGTAT
GGCTTCATTCAGCTCCGGTTCCCAACGATCAAGGCGAGTTACATGATCCCCCATGTTGTGCAAAAAAGCG
GTTAGCTCCTTCGGTCCTCCGATCGTTGTCAGAAGTAAGTTGGCCGCAGTGTTATCACTCATGGTTATGG
CAGCACTGCATAATTCTCTTACTGTCATGCCATCCGTAAGATGCTTTTCTGTGACTGGTGAGTACTCAAC
CAAGTCATTCTGAGAATAGTGTATGCGGCGACCGAGTTGCTCTTGCCCGGCGTCAATACGGGATAATACC
GCGCCACATAGCAGAACTTTAAAAGTGCTCATCATTGGAAAACGTTCTTCGGGGCGAAAACTCTCAAGGA
TCTTACCGCTGTTGAGATCCAGTTCGATGTAACCCACTCGTGCACCCAACTGATCTTCAGCATCTTTTAC
TTTCACCAGCGTTTCTGGGTGAGCAAAAACAGGAAGGCAAAATGCCGCAAAAAAGGGAATAAGGGCGACA
CGGAAATGTTGAATACTCATACTCTTCCTTTTTCAATGACCGCTTTGGAAAAACAAAGACTGTATTTCCT
GGAAATTAATGTTTATTCAATAAACTGTGTATTCAGCTATATCACATAGTGGTGAGGCTGAAATGAGGCG
GGAAGAGGCGGTTGGGGCTTAATTATATCAATTTGGGTGGCCCCACAGCGCCTCCAAGGCGCCAGTCCTG
TTTTGACAAGTTGCCTCTGGAAGCCTCTACAATGCCTCTCTTCTTTTTCTCCAGAGTAAGCGGAGGCCAG
GGGCCCCCGGCCTCTGCTTAATACTAAAAAAAACAGCTGTTGTCATAGTAATGATTGGGTGGAAACATTC
CAGGCCTGGGTGGAGAGGCTTTTTGCTTCCTCTTGCAAAACCACACTGACATTCCAGGCCTGGGTGGAGA
GGCTTTTTGCTTCCTCTTGCAAAACCACACTGCCCTCTGGAGGGCAGTTGCCTAGCAACTAACTAAAAGA
GGATGTCGCACGGCCAGCTGCGGTCAGTTAGTCACTTCCTGCTTAACTGACTTGACATTTTCTATTTTAA
GAGTCGGGAGGAAAATTACTGTGTTGGAGGCCCTCCGCCATCTTCTGAAGCTGAATCGAATTAACTTGTT
TATTGCAGCTTATAATGGTTACAAATAAAGCAATAGCATCACAAATTTCACAAATAAAGCATTTTTTTCA
CTGCATTCTAGTTGTGGTTTGTCCAAACTCATCAATGTATCTTATCATGTCTGGATCTGATATCATCGTC
Features (pLannotate 1.2.2; 22 found; start..end, strand, type, name):
      1..380     +  enhancer       CMV enhancer: human cytomegalovirus immediate early enhancer
    383..658     +  promoter       chicken β-actin promoter: No description available
    659..1667    +  intron         chimeric intron: chimera between introns from chicken β-actin and rabbit β-globin
   1740..1805    +  CDS            3xFLAG: three tandem FLAG® epitope tags, followed by an enterokinase cleavage site
   1857..2267    +  CDS            avrXa10 (fragment): AVX10_XANOO - Experimental evidence at protein level: Swiss-Prot protein existence level 1. Avirulence protein. Induces the hypersensitive response (HR)in rice plants carrying the resistance gene Xa10. Activity depends on the presence of the core repeat domains; replacement with repeat domains from other proteins (AvrBs3 of X.euvesicatoria (AC P14727) or AvrXa7 of this organism) does not elicit the HR. Probably acts as a transcription factor in its host plant (rice) to induce plant resistance or disease. From Xanthomonas oryzae pv. oryzae.
   2301..2327    +  CDS            TetR (fragment): tetracycline resistance regulatory protein; tetR
   2420..2608    +  CDS            avrBs3 (fragment): AVRB3_XANEU - Experimental evidence at protein level: Swiss-Prot protein existence level 1. Avirulence protein. Acts as a transcription factor in C.annuum plants. In susceptible plants lacking the Bs3 resistance gene induces expression of a number of genes, including genes homologous to a family of auxin-induced genes, alpha-expansin genes, pectate lyase, anthocyanidin glucoside rhamnosyl transferase and at least one transcription factor, UPA20. Their expression leads to plant hypertrophy in mesophyll cells, probably mainly mediated by UPA20 (PubMed:17962565). In resistant plants induces the h
   2696..2941    +  CDS            ZNF720 (fragment): ZN720_HUMAN - Experimental evidence at protein level: Swiss-Prot protein existence level 1. From Homo sapiens (Human).
   2913..3137    +  polyA_signal   bGH poly(A) signal: bovine growth hormone polyadenylation signal
   3141..3157    +  promoter       SV40 promoter (fragment): SV40 enhancer and early promoter
   3208..3224    -  protein_bind   lac operator: The lac repressor binds to the lac operator to inhibit transcription in E. coli. This inhibition can be relieved by adding lactose or isopropyl-β-D-thiogalactopyranoside (IPTG). lac repressor encoded by lacI
   3232..3262    -  promoter       lac promoter: promoter for the E. coli lac operon
   3277..3298    -  protein_bind   CAP binding site: CAP binding activates transcription in the presence of cAMP. E. coli catabolite activator protein
   3311..3350    -  CDS            lacI (fragment): lac repressor; lacI; The lac repressor binds to the lac operator to inhibit transcription in E. coli. This inhibition can be relieved by adding lactose or isopropyl-β-D-thiogalactopyranoside (IPTG).
   3357..3379    +  promoter       SV40 promoter (fragment): SV40 enhancer and early promoter
   3403..3538    +  rep_origin     SV40 ori: SV40 origin of replication
   3558..3692    +  polyA_signal   SV40 poly(A) signal: SV40 polyadenylation signal
   3694..3748    -  CDS            lacI (fragment): lac repressor; lacI; The lac repressor binds to the lac operator to inhibit transcription in E. coli. This inhibition can be relieved by adding lactose or isopropyl-β-D-thiogalactopyranoside (IPTG).
   3931..4519    -  rep_origin     ori: high-copy-number ColE1/pMB1/pBR322/pUC origin of replication
   4690..5550    -  CDS            AmpR: β-lactamase; bla; confers resistance to ampicillin, carbenicillin, and related antibiotics
   5551..5567    -  promoter       AmpR promoter (fragment): bla
   6153..6287    +  polyA_signal   SV40 poly(A) signal: SV40 polyadenylation signal
