[The description below was written by a language model from this plasmid's Addgene catalogue record and pLannotate feature annotations shown in this document.]
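Description:
pTALE-STAR-KRAB-C is an empty mammalian expression destination vector for building TALE-based transcriptional repressors. It is derived from a pCAG-GFP-IRES-puro backbone and is intended for use with an isothermal-assembly method of TAL effector construction. It is propagated in E. coli as a high-copy plasmid through a ColE1/pUC-type origin and selected with ampicillin via the β-lactamase gene. The annotated 6.3 kb sequence shows no GFP, IRES or puromycin resistance features, so these backbone elements appear not to have been retained. No mammalian selection marker is annotated.

Expression is driven by the composite CAG promoter, made up of the CMV immediate-early enhancer, the chicken β-actin promoter and a chimeric β-actin/β-globin intron, which gives strong constitutive transcription in mammalian cells. Downstream lies an open scaffold beginning with a 3xFLAG epitope tag for detection or immunoprecipitation. This is followed by a Xanthomonas TAL effector N-terminal fragment (matched to avrXa10) and a C-terminal fragment (matched to avrBs3). The short gap between these two fragments, where a small spurious TetR-like match is called, is presumably where a custom DNA-binding repeat array is inserted, although the record does not describe the cloning site. After the TALE C-terminal region, a fragment matched to the human zinc finger protein ZNF720 most likely corresponds to the KRAB repression domain named in the plasmid title. The unit ends in a bGH polyadenylation signal.

Other annotated elements are an SV40 origin, SV40 poly(A) signals, and remnants of lac regulatory and SV40 promoter sequences. The "-C" suffix is not explained in the record. Once a repeat array is added, the encoded FLAG-TALE-KRAB fusion would be used for targeted silencing of chosen genomic loci.
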