Addgene plasmid #87540: pTALE-STAR-KRAB-C
Purpose: (Empty Backbone) Destination vector for TALE-KRAB construction
Depositing lab: Steve Pollard. Depositing organization: University of Edinburgh. Publication: STAR: a simple TAL effector assembly reaction using isothermal assembly. Gogolok S, Garcia-Diaz C, Pollard SM. Sci Rep. 2016 Sep 12;6:33209. doi: 10.1038/srep33209. PubMed 27615025.
Backbone
  Vector backbone: pCAG-GFP-IRES-puro
  Vector type: TALEN, Synthetic Biology ; TALE-TF (repressor)
Growth in bacteria
  Bacterial resistance: Ampicillin, 100 μg/mL
  Growth temperature: 37°C
  Growth strain: DH5alpha
  Copy number: High Copy
Gene/Insert
  Gene/Insert name: None
Terms and licenses: Academic/Nonprofit Terms; Industry Terms: Not Available to Industry
How to cite: pTALE-STAR-KRAB-C was a gift from Steve Pollard (Addgene plasmid # 87540 ; http://n2t.net/addgene:87540 ; RRID:Addgene_87540)
