>Addgene plasmid #87540 | pTALE-STAR-KRAB-C | depositor partial sequence | sequence record 170748 | Functional TALE-KRAB domains incl. DBD insertion site
ATGGACTACAAAGACCATGACGGTGATTATAAAGATCATGACATCGATTACAAGGATGACGATGACAAGA
TGGCCCCCAAGAAGAAGAGGAAGGTGGGCATTCACCGCGGGGTACCTATGGTGGACTTGAGGACACTCGG
TTATTCGCAACAGCAACAGGAGAAAATCAAGCCTAAGGTCAGGAGCACCGTCGCGCAACACCACGAGGCG
CTTGTGGGGCATGGCTTCACTCATGCGCATATTGTCGCGCTTTCACAGCACCCTGCGGCGCTTGGGACGG
TGGCTGTCAAATACCAAGATATGATTGCGGCCCTGCCCGAAGCCACGCACGAGGCAATTGTAGGGGTCGG
TAAACAGTGGTCGGGAGCGCGAGCACTTGAGGCGCTGCTGACTGTGGCGGGTGAGCTTAGGGGGCCTCCG
CTCCAGCTCGACACCGGGCAGCTGCTGAAGATCGCGAAGAGAGGGGGAGTAACAGCGGTAGAGGCAGTGC
ACGCCTGGCGCAATGCGCTCACCGGGGCCCCCTTGAACCTGCAGGATACGTTTATCAGTGATAAAGTGTC
AAGCATGACAAAGTTGCAGCCGAATACAGTGGTATCCTGCAGGTGCTCTGTCAGGACCACGGGCTTACGC
CACAACAGGTGGTGGCGATTGCATCTCACGACGGCGGACGCCCTGCCTTGGTGTCCATCGTAGCCCAATT
GTCCAGGCCCGATCCCGCGTTGGCTGCGTTAACGAATGACCATCTGGTGGCGTTGGCATGTCTTGGTGGA
CGACCCGCGCTCGATGCAGTCAAAAAGGGTCTGCCTCATGCTCCCGCATTGATCAAAAGAACCAACCGGC
GGATTCCCGAGAGAACTTCCCATCGAGTCGCGGCTAGCCCCAAGAAGAAGAGAAAGGTGGAGGCCAGCGG
TTCCGGACAGTGGATGGACGCGAAATCACTTACGGCATGGTCGAGAACACTGGTTACGTTCAAGGACGTG
TTTGTGGACTTTACACGTGAGGAGTGGAAATTGCTGGATACTGCGCAACAAATTGTGTATCGAAATGTCA
TGCTTGAGAATTACAAGAACCTCGTCAGTCTCGGATACCAGTTGACGAAACCGGATGTGATCCTTAGGCT
CGAAAAGGGGGAAGAACCTTGGCTGGTATAA
