>Addgene plasmid #87540 | pTALE-STAR-KRAB-C | depositor partial sequence | sequence record 170749 | half repeat encoding HD
CTTACGCCACAACAGGTGGTGGCGATTGCATCTCACGACGGCGGACGCCCTGCCTTGGTG
