>Addgene plasmid #87540 | pTALE-STAR-KRAB-C | addgene partial sequence | sequence record 174800 | Addgene Partial NGS Result
CGCCTCGGGCCGGGGAGGGCTCGGGGGAGGGGCGCGGCGGCCCCCGGAGCGCCGGCGGCTGTCGAGGCGC
GGCGAGCCGCAGCCATTGCCTTTTATGGTAATCGTGCGAGAGGGCGCAGGGACTTCCTTTGTCCCAAATC
TGTGCGGAGCCGAAATCTGGGAGGCGCCGCCGCACCCCCTCTAGCGGGCGCGGGGCGAAGCGGTGCGGCG
CCGGCAGGAAGGAAATGGGCGGGGAGGGCCTTCGTGCGTCGCCGCGCCGCCGTCCCCTTCTCCCTCTCCA
GCCTCGGGGCTGTCCGCGGGGGGACGGCTGCCTTCGGGGGGGACGGGGCAGGGCGGGGTTCGGCTTCTGG
CGTGTGACCGGCGGCTCTAGAGCCTCTGCTAACCATGTTCATGCCTTCTTCTTTTTCCTACAGCTCCTGG
GCAACGTGCTGGTTATTGTGCTGTCTCATCATTTTGGCAAAGAATTCCTCGAGGCCGCCACCATGGACTA
CAAAGACCATGACGGTGATTATAAAGATCATGACATCGATTACAAGGATGACGATGACAAGATGGCCCCC
AAGAAGAAGAGGAAGGTGGGCATTCACCGCGGGGTACCTATGGTGGACTTGAGGACACTCGGTTATTCGC
AACAGCAACAGGAGAAAATCAAGCCTAAGGTCAGGAGCACCGTCGCGCAACACCACGAGGCGCTTGTGGG
GCATGGCTTCACTCATGCGCATATTGTCGCGCTTTCACAGCACCCTGCGGCGCTTGGGACGGTGGCTGTC
AAATACCAAGATATGATTGCGGCCCTGCCCGAAGCCACGCACGAGGCAATTGTAGGGGTCGGTAAACAGT
GGTCGGGAGCGCGAGCACTTGAGGCGCTGCTGACTGTGGCGGGTGAGCTTAGGGGGCCTCCGCTCCAGCT
CGACACCGGGCAGCTGCTGAAGATCGCGAAGAGAGGGGGAGTAACAGCGGTAGAGGCAGTGCACGCCTGG
CGCAATGCGCTCACCGGGGCCCCCTTGAACCTGCAGGATACGTTTATCAGTGATAAAGTGTCAAGCATGA
CAAAGTTGCAGCCGAATACAGTGGTATCCTGCAGGTGCTCTGTCAGGACCACGGGCTTACGCCACAACAG
GTGGTGGCGATTGCATCTCACGACGGCGGACGCCCTGCCTTGGTGTCCATCGTAGCCCAATTGTCCAGGC
CCGATCCCGCGTTGGCTGCGTTAACGAATGACCATCTGGTGGCGTTGGCATGTCTTGGTGGACGACCCGC
GCTCGATGCAGTCAAAAAGGGTCTGCCTCATGCTCCCGCATTGATCAAAAGAACCAACCGGCGGATTCCC
GAGAGAACTTCCCATCGAGTCGCGGCTAGCCCCAAGAAGAAGAGAAAGGTGGAGGCCAGCGGTTCCGGAC
AGTGGATGGACGCGAAATCACTTACGGCATGGTCGAGAACACTGGTTACGTTCAAGGACGTGTTTGTGGA
CTTTACACGTGAGGAGTGGAAATTGCTGGATACTGCGCAACAAATTGTGTATCGAAATGTCATGCTTGAG
AATTACAAGAACCTCGTCAGTCTCGGATACCAGTTGACGAAACCGGATGTGATCCTTAGGCTCGAAAAGG
GGGAAGAACCTTGGCTGGTATAAAGCTGAGCTCGCTGATCAGCCTCGACTGTGCCTTCTAGTTGCCAGCC
ATCTGTTGTTTGCCCCTCCCCCGTGCCTTCCTTGACCCTGGAAGGTGCCACTCCCACTGTCCTTTCCTAA
TAAAATGAGGAAATTGCATCGCATTGTCTGAGTAGGTGTCATTCTATTCTGGGGGGTGGGGTGGGGCAGG
ACAGCAAGGGGGAGGATTGGGAAGACAATAGCAGGCATGCTGGGGATGCGGTGGGCTCTATGGCTTCTGA
GGCGGAAAGAACCTGCAGCCCAAGCTTGGCGTAATCATGGTCATAGCTGTTTCCTGTGTGAAATTGTTAT
CCGCTCACAATTCCACACAACATACGAGCCGGAAGCATAAAGTGTAAAGCCTGGGGTGCCTAATGAGTGA
GCTAACTCACATTAATTGCGTTGCGCTCACTGCCCGCTTTCCAGTCGGGAAACCTGTCGTGCCAGCGGAT
CCGCATCTCAATTAGTCAGCAACCATAGTCCCGCCCCTAACTCCGCCCATCCCGCCCCTAACTCCGCCCA
GTTCCGCCCATTCTCCGCCCCATGGCTGACTAATTTTTTTTATTTATGCAGAGGCCGAGGCCGCCTCGGC
CTCTGAGCTATTCCAGAAGTAGTGAGGAGGCTTTTTTGGAGGCCTAGGCTTTTGCAAAAAGCTAACTTGT
TTATTGCAGCTTATAATGGTTACAAATAAAGCAATAGCATCACAAATTTCACAAATAAAGCATTTTTTTC
ACTGCATTCTAGTTGTGGTTTGTCCAAACTCATCAATGTATCTTATCATGTCTGGATCCGCTGCATTAAT
GAATCGGCCAACGCGCGGGGAGAGGCGGTTTGCGTATTGGGCGCTCTTCCGCTTCCTCGCTCACTGACTC
GCTGCGCTCGGTCGTTCGGCTGCGGCGAGCGGTATCAGCTCACTCAAAGGCGGTAATACGGTTATCCACA
GAATCAGGGGATAACGCAGGAAAGAACATGTGAGCAAAAGGCCAGCAAAAGGCCAGGAACCGTAAAAAGG
CCGCGTTGCTGGCGTTTTTCCATAGGCTCCGCCCCCCTGACGAGCATCACAAAAATCGACGCTCAAGTCA
GAGGTGGCGAAACCCGACAGGACTATAAAGATACCAGGCGTTTCCCCCTGGAAGCTCCCTCGTGCGCTCT
CCTGTTCCGACCCTGCCGCTTACCGCATACCTGTCCGCCTTTCTCCCTTCGGGAAGCGTGGCGCTTTCTC
ATAGCTCACGCTGTAGGTATCTCAGTTCGGTGTAGGTCGTTCGCTCCAAGCTGGGCTGTGTGCACGAACC
CCCCGTTCAGCCCGACCGCTGCGCCTTATCCGGTAACTATCGTCTTGAGTCCAACCCGGTAAGACACGAC
TTATCGCCACTGGCAGCAGCCACTGGTAACAGGATTAGCAGAGCGAGGTATGTAGGCGGTGCTACAGAGT
TCTTGAAGTGGTGGCCTAACTACGGCTACACTAGAAGAACAGTATTTGGTATCTGCGCTCTGCTGAAGCC
AGTTACCTTCGGAAAAAGAGTTGGTAGCTCTTGATCCGGCAAACAAACCACCGCTGGTAGCGGTGGTTTT
TTTGTTTGCAAGCAGCAGATTACGCGCAGAAAAAAAGGATCTCAAGAAGATCCTTTGATCTTTTCTACGG
GGTCTGACGCTCAGTGGAACGAAAACTCACGTTAAGGGATTTTGGTCATGAGATTATCAAAAAGGATCTT
CACCTAGATCCTTTTAAATTAAAAATGAAGTTTTAAATCAATCTAAAGTATATATGAGTAAACTTGGTCT
GACAGTTACCAATGCTTAATCAGTGAGGCACCTATCTCAGCGATCTGTCTATTTCGTTCATCCATAGTTG
CCTGACTCCCCGTCGTGTAGATAACTACGATACGGGAGGGCTTACCATCTGGCCCCAGTGCTGCAATGAT
ACCGCGAGACCCACGCTCACCGGCTCCAGATTTATCAGCAATAAACCAGCCAGCCGGAAGGGCCGAGCGC
AGAAGTGGTCCTGCAACTTTATCCGCCTCCATCCAGTCTATTAATTGTTGCCGGGAAGCTAGAGTAAGTA
GTTCGCCAGTTAATAGTTTGCGCAACGTTGTTGCCATTGCTACAGGCATCGTGGTGTCACGCTCGTCGTT
TGGTATGGCTTCATTCAGCTCCGGTTCCCAACGATCAAGGCGAGTTACATGATCCCCCATGTTGTGCAAA
AAAGCGGTTAGCTCCTTCGGTCCTCCGATCGTTGTCAGAAGTAAGTTGGCCGCAGTGTTATCACTCATGG
TTATGGCAGCACTGCATAATTCTCTTACTGTCATGCCATCCGTAAGATGCTTTTCTGTGACTGGTGAGTA
CTCAACCAAGTCATTCTGAGAATAGTGTATGCGGCGACCGAGTTGCTCTTGCCCGGCGTCAATACGGGAT
AATACCGCGCCACATAGCAGAACTTTAAAAGTGCTCATCATTGGAAAACGTTCTTCGGGGCGAAAACTCT
CAAGGATCTTACCGCTGTTGAGATCCAGTTCGATGTAACCCACTCGTGCACCCAACTGATCTTCAGCATC
TTTTACTTTCACCAGCGTTTCTGGGTGAGCAAAAACAGGAAGGCAAAATGCCGCAAAAAAGGGAATAAGG
GCGACACGGAAATGTTGAATACTCATACTCTTCCTTTTTCAATGACCGCTTTGGAAAAACAAAGACTGTA
TTTCCTGGAAATTAATGTTTATTCAATAAACTGTGTATTCAGCTATATTCACATAGTGGTGAGGCTGAAA
TGAGGCGGGAAGAGGCGGTTGGGGCTTAATTATATCAATTTGGGTGGCCCCACAGCGCCTCCAAGGCGCC
AGTCCTGTTTTGACAAGTTGCCTCTGGAAGCCTCTCTTCTTTTTCTCCAGAGTAAGCGGAGGCCAGGGGC
CCCCGGCCTCTGCTTAATACTAAAAAAAACAGCTGTTGTCATAGTAATGATTGGGTGGAAACATTCCAGG
CCTGGGTGGAGAGGCTTTTTGCTTCCTCTTGCAAAACCACACTGACATTCCAGGCCTGGGTGGAGAGGCT
TTTTGCTTCCTCTTGCAAAACCACACTGCCCTCTGGAGGGCAGTTGCCTAGCAACTAATTAAAAGAGGAT
GTCGCACGGCCAGCTGCGGTCAGTTAGTCACTTCCTGCTTAACTGACTTGACATTTTCTATTTTAAGAGT
CGGGAGGAAAATTACTGTGTTGGAGGCCCTCCGCCATCTTCTGAAGCTGAATCGAATTAACTTGTTTATT
GCAGCTTATAATGGTTACAAATAAAGCAATAGCATCACAAATTTCACAAATAAAGCATTTTTTTCACTGC
ATTCTAGTTGTGGTTTGTCCAAACTCATCAATGTATCTTATCATGTCTGGATCTGATATCATCGTC
